Addgene plasmid #202061: pJT312 AAV-Rapamycin Inducible-NFZ-Citrine with sNRP-1 terminator
Purpose: Inducible AAV activator
Depositing lab: Michael Bassik & Lacra Bintu. Depositing organization: Stanford University. Publication: Development of compact transcriptional effectors using high-throughput measurements in diverse contexts. Tycko J, Van MV, Aradhana, DelRosso N, Ye H, Yao D, Valbuena R, Vaughan-Jackson A, Xu X, Ludwig C, Spees K, Liu K, Gu M, Khare V, Mukund AX, Suzuki PH, Arana S, Zhang C, Du PP, Ornstein TS, Hess GT, Kamber RA, Qi LS, Khalil AS, Bintu L, Bassik MC. Nat Biotechnol. 2024 Nov 1. doi: 10.1038/s41587-024-02442-6. PubMed 39487265.
Backbone
  Vector backbone: pJT360
  Vector type: Mammalian Expression, AAV ; AAV with reporter
Growth in bacteria
  Bacterial resistance: Ampicillin, 100 μg/mL
  Growth temperature: 37°C
  Growth strain: NEB Stable
  Copy number: High Copy
Gene/Insert
  Gene/Insert name: AAV-Rapamycin Inducible-NFZ-Citrine with sNRP-1 terminator
  Species: H. sapiens (human)
  Mutation: ITRs intact
  Cloning method: Restriction Enzyme; 5′ cloning site Unknown (unknown if destroyed)
Terms and licenses: Academic/Nonprofit Terms; Industry Terms: Not Available to Industry
Depositor comments: ITRs intact . Please visit https://www.biorxiv.org/content/10.1101/2023.05.12.540558v1 for bioRxiv preprint.
How to cite: pJT312 AAV-Rapamycin Inducible-NFZ-Citrine with sNRP-1 terminator was a gift from Michael Bassik & Lacra Bintu (Addgene plasmid # 202061 ; http://n2t.net/addgene:202061 ; RRID:Addgene_202061)
