[The description below was written by a language model from this plasmid's Addgene catalogue record and pLannotate feature annotations shown in this document.]
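Description:
pJT312 is an AAV transfer plasmid for mammalian expression, built on the pJT360 backbone, that packs a rapamycin-inducible transcriptional activator and its fluorescent reporter into a single compact genome. In bacteria it is maintained through a high-copy ColE1/pUC-type origin and selected with ampicillin (AmpR under its own promoter). An f1 origin and small remnants of pBR322 bom and rop sequences are also present in the backbone. Two AAV2 inverted terminal repeats, noted by the depositor as intact, flank roughly 3 kb of payload and provide the signals needed for replication and packaging into recombinant AAV particles.

Between the ITRs, the annotated coding elements form a two-part dimerizer system. The first part is a c-Myc nuclear localization signal fused to the FRB rapamycin-binding domain, followed by short fragments of human NCOA3, FOXO3 and ZNF473, which together appear to constitute the compact "NFZ" activator of the construct's name. The second part is the ZFHD1 composite DNA-binding domain joined to an FKBP12-derived domain (annotated as the F36V DmrB variant). Rapamycin would bridge FRB and FKBP, recruiting NFZ to ZFHD1-bound DNA. Downstream, a minimal IL-2 promoter drives Citrine, a yellow fluorescent protein, so fluorescence reports induced activation. ZFHD1 binding sites would be expected upstream of this promoter but are not annotated. A short synthetic poly(A) signal fragment follows Citrine, presumably the sNRP-1 terminator. The feature table does not identify the promoter driving the effector proteins or the element separating the two halves. The stated purpose is an inducible AAV activator.
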