Features (pLannotate 1.2.2; 20 found; start..end, strand, type, name):
      1..589     +  rep_origin     ori: high-copy-number ColE1/pMB1/pBR322/pUC origin of replication
    651..791     -  repeat_region  AAV2 ITR: inverted terminal repeat of adeno-associated virus serotype 2 inverted
    798..818     +  protein_bind   attB4: mutant version of attB; core recombination site for the Gateway® BP reaction BP Clonase™
    973..999     +  CDS            c-myc NLS: nuclear localization signal of human c-Myc proto-oncogene (Dang and Lee, 1988)
   1000..1260    +  CDS            FRB (fragment): FKBP-rapamycin binding domain of human FRAP
   1267..1428    +  CDS            NCOA3 (fragment): NCOA3_HUMAN - Also known as AIB1, BHLHE42, RAC3, TRAM1. Experimental evidence at protein level: Swiss-Prot protein existence level 1. Nuclear receptor coactivator that directly binds nuclear receptors and stimulates the transcriptional activities in a hormone- dependent fashion. Plays a central role in creating a multisubunit coactivator complex, which probably acts via remodeling of chromatin. Involved in the coactivation of different nuclear receptors, such as for steroids (GR and ER), retinoids (RARs and RXRs), thyroid hormone (TRs), vitamin D3 (VDR) and prostanoids (PPARs). Displays histon
   1444..1569    +  CDS            FOXO3 (fragment): FOXO3_HUMAN - Also known as FKHRL1 From Homo sapiens (Human).
   1588..1719    +  CDS            ZNF473 (fragment): ZN473_HUMAN - Also known as KIAA1141, ZFP100. Experimental evidence at protein level: Swiss-Prot protein existence level 1. Involved in histone 3'-end pre-mRNA processing by associating with U7 snRNP and interacting with SLBP/pre-mRNA complex. Increases histone 3'-end pre-mRNA processing but has no effect on U7 snRNP levels, when overexpressed. Required for cell cycle progression from G1 to S phases. From Homo sapiens (Human).
   1816..2178    +  CDS            ZFHD1 (DNA binding domain): composite human DNA-binding domain composed of domains from the transcription factors Zif268 and Oct-1 (Pomerantz et al., 1995)
   2188..2505    +  CDS            DmrB: F36V mutant of FK506-binding protein FKBP12 binds synthetic ligands that do not bind wild-type FKBP
   2710..2823    +  promoter       IL-2 promoter: minimal promoter from the human interleukin-2 gene
   2833..3549    +  CDS            Citrine: Citrine is a basic (constitutively fluorescent) yellow fluorescent protein published in 2001, derived from Aequorea victoria. It has moderate acid sensitivity.
   3585..3604    +  polyA_signal   poly(A) signal (fragment): synthetic polyadenylation signal
   3641..3781    +  repeat_region  AAV2 ITR: inverted terminal repeat of adeno-associated virus serotype 2 inverted
   3786..3837    -  misc_feature   bom (fragment): basis of mobility region from pBR322
   3856..4311    +  rep_origin     f1 ori (sequence partly withheld): f1 bacteriophage origin of replication; arrow indicates direction of (+) strand synthesis
   4312..4361    -  misc_feature   bom (fragment): basis of mobility region from pBR322
   4463..4498    -  CDS            rop (fragment): Rop protein, which maintains plasmids at low copy number; rop
   4593..4697    +  promoter       AmpR promoter: bla
   4698..5558    +  CDS            AmpR: β-lactamase; bla; confers resistance to ampicillin, carbenicillin, and related antibiotics
>Addgene plasmid #202061 | pJT312 AAV-Rapamycin Inducible-NFZ-Citrine with sNRP-1 terminator | addgene full sequence | sequence record 418107 | Addgene NGS Result
TTGAGATCCTTTTTTTCTGCGCGTAATCTGCTGCTTGCAAACAAAAAAACCACCGCTACCAGCGGTGGTT
TGTTTGCCGGATCAAGAGCTACCAACTCTTTTTCCGAAGGTAACTGGCTTCAGCAGAGCGCAGATACCAA
ATACTGTTCTTCTAGTGTAGCCGTAGTTAGGCCACCACTTCAAGAACTCTGTAGCACCGCCTACATACCT
CGCTCTGCTAATCCTGTTACCAGTGGCTGCTGCCAGTGGCGATAAGTCGTGTCTTACCGGGTTGGACTCA
AGACGATAGTTACCGGATAAGGCGCAGCGGTCGGGCTGAACGGGGGGTTCGTGCACACAGCCCAGCTTGG
AGCGAACGACCTACACCGAACTGAGATACCTACAGCGTGAGCTATGAGAAAGCGCCACGCTTCCCGAAGG
GAGAAAGGCGGACAGGTATCCGGTAAGCGGCAGGGTCGGAACAGGAGAGCGCACGAGGGAGCTTCCAGGG
GGAAACGCCTGGTATCTTTATAGTCCTGTCGGGTTTCGCCACCTCTGACTTGAGCGTCGATTTTTGTGAT
GCTCGTCAGGGGGGCGGAGCCTATGGAAAAACGCCAGCAACGCGGCCTTTTTACGGTTCCTGGCCTTTTG
CTGGCCTTTTGCTCACATGTCCTGCAGGCAGCTGCGCGCTCGCTCGCTCACTGAGGCCGCCCGGGCAAAG
CCCGGGCGTCGGGCGACCTTTGGTCGCCCGGCCTCAGTGAGCGAGCGAGCGCGCAGAGAGGGAGTGGCCA
ACTCCATCACTAGGGGTTCCTTCTAGACAACTTTGTATAGAAAAGTTGGGTACCGCGGCCGCACGCGTTA
ATGATGGGCGCTACAGTAATGATGGGCGGAATTCCTCGAGGTACTTATATAAGGGGGTGGGGGCGCGTTC
GTCCTCAGTCGCGATCGAACACTCGAGCCGAGCAGACGTGCCTAACCGGTGCCGCCACCATGCCTGCTGC
CAAGAGGGTCAAGTTGGACTGGCATGAAGGCCTGGAAGAGGCATCTCGTTTGTACTTTGGGGAAAGGAAC
GTGAAAGGCATGTTTGAGGTGCTGGAGCCCTTGCATGCTATGATGGAACGGGGCCCCCAGACTCTGAAGG
AAACATCTTTTAATCAGGCCTATGGTCGTGATTTAATGGAGGCCCAAGAGTGGTGCAGGAAGTACATGAA
ATCAGGGAATGTCAAGGACCTCACCCAAGCCTGGGACCTCTATTATCATGTGTTCCGACGAATCTCAAAG
CAGTCTGGATCCGGATCAGGCTCCGAGGGCCAGAGCGACGAGAGAGCCCTGCTGGACCAGCTGCACACCC
TGCTGAGCAACACCGACGCCACCGGCCTGGAGGAGATCGACAGAGCCCTGGGCATCCCCGAGCTGGTGAA
CCAGGGCCAGGCCCTGGAGCCCAAGCAGGGAGGAGGAGGTAGCGGACACGAGAAGTTCCCCAGCGACCTG
GACCTGGACATGTTCAACGGCAGCCTGGAGTGCGACATGGAGAGCATCATCAGAAGCGAGCTGATGGACG
CCGACGGCCTGGACTTCAACTTCGACAGCGGAGGAGGAGGTAGCGGATTCGTGACCCTGAAGGACGTGGG
CATGGACTTCACCCTGGGCGACTGGGAGCAGCTGGGCCTGGAGCAGGGCGACACCTTCTGGGACACCGCC
CTGGACAACTGCCAGGACCTGTTCCTGCTGGACCCCCCCGGATCTGGAGAGGGAAGGGGAAGCCTCCTAA
CTTGCGGAGATGTCGAGGAGAATCCTGGCCCACCTGCCGCTAAGCGTGTCAAGTTGGACTCTAGAGAACG
CCCGTATGCTTGCCCTGTCGAGTCCTGCGATCGCCGCTTTTCTCGCTCGGATGAGCTTACCCGCCATATC
CGCATCCACACAGGCCAGAAGCCCTTCCAGTGTCGAATCTGCATGCGTAACTTCAGTCGTAGTGACCACC
TTACCACCCACATCCGCACCCACACAGGCGGCGGCCGCAGGAGGAAGAAACGCACCAGCATAGAGACTAA
CATCCGTGTGGCCTTAGAGAAGAGTTTCTTGGAGAATCAAAAGCCTACCTCGGAAGAGATCACTATGATT
GCTGATCAGCTCAATATGGAAAAAGAGGTGATTCGTGTTTGGTTCTGTAACCGCCGCCAGAAAGAAAAAA
GAATCAACAAGGGCGGCGTGCAGGTGGAGACTATCTCCCCAGGCGACGGGCGCACCTTCCCCAAGCGCGG
CCAGACCTGCGTGGTGCACTACACCGGGATGCTTGAAGATGGAAAGAAATTTGATTCCTCCCGGGACAGA
AACAAGCCCTTTAAGTTTATGCTAGGCAAGCAGGAGGTGATCCGAGGCTGGGAAGAAGGGGTTGCCCAGA
TGAGTGTGGGTCAGAGAGCCAAACTGACTATATCTCCAGATTATGCCTATGGTGCCACTGGGCACCCAGG
CATCATCCCACCACATGCCACTCTCGTCTTTGATGTGGAGCTTCTAAAACTGGAATAACATATGAAATAA
AATACGAAATGCGTACGTAATGATGGGCGCTAAATTAATGATGGGCGGAGTTGTAATGATGGGCGCTCGT
TTAATGATGGGCGTCTAGCTAATGATGGGCGGGCGATTAATGATGGGCGAAGGACTAATGATGGGCGCAG
CGGTAATGATGGGCGATCAGCTAATGATGGGCGACGCGAATTAATTCAACATTTTGACACCCCCATAATA
TTTTTCCAGAATTAACAGTATAAATTGCATCTCTTGTTCAAGAGTTCCCTATCACTCTCTTTAATCACTA
CTCACAGTAACCTCAACTCCTGCGCCGCCACCATGGTGAGCAAGGGCGAGGAGCTGTTCACCGGGGTGGT
GCCCATCCTGGTCGAGCTGGACGGCGACGTAAACGGCCACAAGTTCAGCGTGTCCGGCGAGGGCGAGGGC
GATGCCACCTACGGCAAGCTGACCCTGAAGTTCATCTGCACCACCGGCAAGCTGCCCGTGCCCTGGCCCA
CCCTCGTGACCACCTTCGGCTACGGCCTGATGTGCTTCGCCCGCTACCCCGACCACATGAAGCAGCACGA
CTTCTTCAAGTCCGCCATGCCCGAAGGCTACGTCCAGGAGCGCACCATCTTCTTCAAGGACGACGGCAAC
TACAAGACCCGCGCCGAGGTGAAGTTCGAGGGCGACACCCTGGTGAACCGCATCGAGCTGAAGGGCATCG
ACTTCAAGGAGGACGGCAACATCCTGGGGCACAAGCTGGAGTACAACTACAACAGCCACAACGTCTATAT
CATGGCCGACAAGCAGAAGAACGGCATCAAGGTGAACTTCAAGATCCGCCACAACATCGAGGACGGCAGC
GTGCAGCTCGCCGACCACTACCAGCAGAACACCCCCATCGGCGACGGCCCCGTGCTGCTGCCCGACAACC
ACTACCTGAGCTACCAGTCCGCCCTGAGCAAAGACCCCAACGAGAAGCGCGATCACATGGTCCTGCTGGA
GTTCGTGACCGCCGCCGGGATCACTCTCGGCATGGACGAGCTGTACAAGTAAGCCTAATAAAGAGCTCAG
ATGCATGCATCAGAGTGTGTTGGTTTTTTGTGTGTCGGACCGAGCGGCCGCGCATGCTGGGGAGGGCCGC
AGGAACCCCTAGTGATGGAGTTGGCCACTCCCTCTCTGCGCGCTCGCTCGCTCACTGAGGCCGGGCGACC
AAAGGTCGCCCGACGCCCGGGCTTTGCCCGGGCGGCCTCAGTGAGCGAGCGAGCGCGCAGCTGCCTGCAG
GGGCGCCTGATGCGGTATTTTCTCCTTACGCATCTGTGCGGTATTTCACACCGCATA
[95 nt withheld, positions 3838-3932]
T
[46 nt withheld, positions 3934-3979]
C
[141 nt withheld, positions 3981-4121]
CCTTTGACGTTGGAGTCCACGTTCTTT
[37 nt withheld, positions 4149-4185]
ACTCTATCTCGGGCTATTCTTTTGATTTATAAGGGATTTTGCCGATTTCGGTCTATTGGTTAAAAAATGA
GCTGATTTAACAAAAATTTAACGCGAATTTTAACAAAATATTAACGTTTACAATTTTATGGTGCACTCTC
AGTACAATCTGCTCTGATGCCGCATAGTTAAGCCAGCCCCGACACCCGCCAACACCCGCTGACGCGCCCT
GACGGGCTTGTCTGCTCCCGGCATCCGCTTACAGACAAGCTGTGACCGTCTCCGGGAGCTGCATGTGTCA
GAGGTTTTCACCGTCATCACCGAAACGCGCGAGACGAAAGGGCCTCGTGATACGCCTATTTTTATAGGTT
AATGTCATGATAATAATGGTTTCTTAGACGTCAGGTGGCACTTTTCGGGGAAATGTGCGCGGAACCCCTA
TTTGTTTATTTTTCTAAATACATTCAAATATGTATCCGCTCATGAGACAATAACCCTGATAAATGCTTCA
ATAATATTGAAAAAGGAAGAGTATGAGTATTCAACATTTCCGTGTCGCCCTTATTCCCTTTTTTGCGGCA
TTTTGCCTTCCTGTTTTTGCTCACCCAGAAACGCTGGTGAAAGTAAAAGATGCTGAAGATCAGTTGGGTG
CACGAGTGGGTTACATCGAACTGGATCTCAACAGCGGTAAGATCCTTGAGAGTTTTCGCCCCGAAGAACG
TTTTCCAATGATGAGCACTTTTAAAGTTCTGCTATGTGGCGCGGTATTATCCCGTATTGACGCCGGGCAA
GAGCAACTCGGTCGCCGCATACACTATTCTCAGAATGACTTGGTTGAGTACTCACCAGTCACAGAAAAGC
ATCTTACGGATGGCATGACAGTAAGAGAATTATGCAGTGCTGCCATAACCATGAGTGATAACACTGCGGC
CAACTTACTTCTGACAACGATCGGAGGACCGAAGGAGCTAACCGCTTTTTTGCACAACATGGGGGATCAT
GTAACTCGCCTTGATCGTTGGGAACCGGAGCTGAATGAAGCCATACCAAACGACGAGCGTGACACCACGA
TGCCTGTAGCAATGGCAACAACGTTGCGCAAACTATTAACTGGCGAACTACTTACTCTAGCTTCCCGGCA
ACAATTAATAGACTGGATGGAGGCGGATAAAGTTGCAGGACCACTTCTGCGCTCGGCCCTTCCGGCTGGC
TGGTTTATTGCTGATAAATCTGGAGCCGGTGAGCGTGGAAGCCGCGGTATCATTGCAGCACTGGGGCCAG
ATGGTAAGCCCTCCCGTATCGTAGTTATCTACACGACGGGGAGTCAGGCAACTATGGATGAACGAAATAG
ACAGATCGCTGAGATAGGTGCCTCACTGATTAAGCATTGGTAACTGTCAGACCAAGTTTACTCATATATA
CTTTAGATTGATTTAAAACTTCATTTTTAATTTAAAAGGATCTAGGTGAAGATCCTTTTTGATAATCTCA
TGACCAAAATCCCTTAACGTGAGTTTTCGTTCCACTGAGCGTCAGACCCCGTAGAAAAGATCAAAGGATC
TTC
